>Addgene plasmid #174601 | pMP71-tCD19-SIINFEKL | addgene full sequence | sequence record 344141 | Addgene NGS Result
CGCCAGGGTTTTCCCAGTCACGACGTTGTAAAACGACGGCCAGTGAATTAGTACTCTAGCTTAAGTAACG
CCATTTTGCAAGGCATGGAAAATACATAACTGAGAATAGAGAAGTTCAGATCAAGGTTAGGAACAGAGAG
ACAGCAGAATATGGGCCAAACAGGATATCTGTGGTAAGCAGTTCCTGCCCCGGCTCAGGGCCAAGAACAG
TTGGAACAGCAGAATATGGGCCAAACAGGATATCTGTGGTAAGCAGTTCCTGCCCCGGCTCAGGGCCAAG
AACAGATGGTCCCCAGATGCGGTCCCGCCCTCAGCAGTTTCTAGAGAACCATCAGATGTTTCCAGGGTGC
CCCAAGGACCTGAAATGACCCTGTGCCTTATTTGAACTAACCAATCAGTTCGCTTCTCGCTTCTGTTCGC
GCGCTTCTGCTCCCCGAGCTCAATAAAAGAGCCCACAACCCCTCACTCGGCGCGCCAGTCCTCCGATAGA
CTGCGTCGCCCGGGTACCCGTATTCCCAATAAAGCCTCTTGCTGTTTGCATCCGAATCGTGGACTCGCTG
ATCCTTGGGAGGGTCTCCTCAGATTGATTGACTGCCCACCTCGGGGGTCTTTCATTTGGAGGTTCCACCG
AGATTTGGAGACCCCTGCCCAGGGACCACCGACCCCCCCGCCGGGAGGTAAGCTGGCCAGCGGTCGTTTC
GTGTCTGTCTCTGTCTTTGTGCGTGTTTGTGCCGGCATCTAATGTTTGCGCCTGCGTCTGTACTAGTTGG
CTAACTAGATCTGTATCTGGCGGTCCCGCGGAAGAACTGACGAGTTCGTATTCCCGGCCGCAGCCCCTGG
GAGACGTCCCAGCGGCCTCGGGGGCCCGTTTTGTGGCCCATTCTGTATCAGTTAACCTACCCGAGTCGGA
CTTTTTGGAGCTCCGCCACTGTCCGAGGGGTACGTGGCTTTGTTGGGGGACGAGAGACAGAGACACTTCC
CGCCCCCGTCTGAATTTTTGCTTTCGGTTTTACGCCGAAACCGCGCCGCGCGTCTTGTCTGCTGCAGCAT
CGTTCTGTGTTGTCTCTGTCTGACTGTGTTTCTGTATTTGTCTGAAAATTAGCTCGACAAAGTTAAGTAA
TAGTCCCTCTCTCCAAGCTCACTTACAGGCGGCCGCCATGCCATCTCCTCTCCCTGTCTCCTTCCTCCTC
TTTCTTACCTTAGTAGGAGGCAGGCCCCAGAAGTCCTTACTGGTGGAGGTAGAAGAGGGAGGCAATGTTG
TGCTGCCATGCCTCCCGGACTCCTCACCTGTCTCTTCTGAGAAGCTGGCTTGGTATCGAGGTAACCAGTC
AACACCCTTCCTGGAGCTGAGCCCCGGGTCCCCTGGCCTGGGATTGCACGTGGGGTCCCTGGGCATCTTG
CTAGTGATTGTCAATGTCTCAGACCATATGGGGGGCTTCTACCTGTGCCAGAAGAGGCCCCCTTTCAAGG
ACATCTGGCAGCCTGCCTGGACAGTGAACGTGGAGGATAGTGGGGAGATGTTCCGGTGGAATGCTTCAGA
CGTCAGGGACCTGGACTGTGACCTAAGGAACAGGTCCTCTGGGAGCCACAGGTCCACTTCTGGTTCCCAG
CTGTATGTGTGGGCTAAAGACCATCCTAAGGTCTGGGGAACAAAGCCTGTATGTGCCCCTCGGGGGAGCA
GTTTGAATCAGAGTCTAATCAACCAAGATCTCACTGTGGCACCCGGCTCCACACTTTGGCTGTCCTGTGG
GGTACCCCCTGTCCCAGTGGCCAAAGGCTCCATCTCCTGGACCCATGTGCATCCTAGGAGACCTAATGTT
TCACTACTGAGCCTAAGCCTTGGGGGAGAGCACCCGGTCAGAGAGATGTGGGTTTGGGGGTCTCTTCTGC
TTCTGCCCCAAGCCACAGCTTTAGATGAAGGCACCTATTATTGTCTCCGAGGAAACCTGACCATCGAGAG
GCACGTGAAGGTCATTGCAAGGTCAGTGTGGCTCTGGCTGTTGAGAACTGGTGGATGGATAGTCCCAGTG
GTGACTTTAGTATATGTCATCTTCTGTATGGTTTCTCTGGTGGCTTTTCTCTATTGTCAAAGAGCCTTTA
TCCTGAGAAGGAAAAGGGGTGGCAGCGGCGGTGAGGTGTCAGGACTTGAACAACTTGAATCCATTATTAA
CTTCGAGAAACTCACTGAATGGACAAGCTCATGAGAATTCGAGCATCTTACCGCCATTTATTCCCATATT
TGTTCTGTTTTTCTTGATTTGGGTATACATTTAAATGTTAATAAAACAAAATGGTGGGGCAATCATTTAC
ATTTTATGGGATATGTAATTACTAGTTCAGGTGTATTGCCACAAGACAAACATGTTAAGAAACTTTCCCG
TTATTTACGCTCTGTTCCTGTTAATCAACCTCTGGATTACAAAATTTGTGAAAGATTGACTGATATTCTT
AACTATGTTGCTCCTTTTACGCTGTGTGGATATGCTGCTTTAATGCCTCTGTATCATGCTATTGCTTCCC
GTACGGCTTTCGTTTTCTCCTCCTTGTATAAATCCTGGTTGCTGTCTCTTTATGAGGAGTTGTGGCCCGT
TGTCCGTCAACGTGGCGTGGTGTGCTCTGTGTTTGCTGACGCAACCCCCACTGGCTGGGGCATTGCCACC
ACCTGTCAACTCCTTTCTGGGACTTTCGCTTTCCCCCTCCCGATCGCCACGGCAGAACTCATCGCCGCCT
GCCTTGCCCGCTGCTGGACAGGGGCTAGGTTGCTGGGCACTGATAATTCCGTGGTGTTGTCGGGGAAGCT
GACGTCCTTTCCATGGCTGCTCGCCTGTGTTGCCAACTGGATCCTGCGCGGGACGTCCTTCTGCTACGTC
CCTTCGGCTCTCAATCCAGCGGACCTCCCTTCCCGAGGCCTTCTGCCGGTTCTGCGGCCTCTCCCGCGTC
TTCGCTTTCGGCCTCCGACGAGTCGGATCTCCCTTTGGGCCGCCTCCCCGCCTGTTTCGCCTCGGCGTCC
GGTCCGTGTTGCTTGGTCGTCACCTGTGCAGAATTGCGAACCATGGATTCCACCGTGAACTTTGTCTCCT
GGCATGCAAATCGTCAACTTGGCATGCCAAGAATAATTCGGATCCAAGCTTAGGCCTGCTCGCTTTCTTG
CTGTCCCATTTCTATTAAAGGTTCCTTTGTTCCCTAAGTCCAACTACTAAACTGGGGGATATTATGAAGG
GCCTTGAGCATCTGGATTCTGCCTAGCGCTAAGCTTAACACGAGCCATAGATAGAATAAAAGATTTTATT
TAGTCTCCAGAAAAAGGGGGGAATGAAAGACCCCACCTGTAGGTTTGGCAAGCTAGCTTAAGTAACGCCA
TTTTGCAAGGCATGGAAAATACATAACTGAGAATAGAGAAGTTCAGATCAAGGTTAGGAACAGAGAGACA
GCAGAATATGGGCCAAACAGGATATCTGTGGTAAGCAGTTCCTGCCCCGGCTCAGGGCCAAGAACAGTTG
GAACAGCAGAATATGGGCCAAACAGGATATCTGTGGTAAGCAGTTCCTGCCCCGGCTCAGGGCCAAGAAC
AGATGGTCCCCAGATGCGGTCCCGCCCTCAGCAGTTTCTAGAGAACCATCAGATGTTTCCAGGGTGCCCC
AAGGACCTGAAATGACCCTGTGCCTTATTTGAACTAACCAATCAGTTCGCTTCTCGCTTCTGTTCGCGCG
CTTCTGCTCCCCGAGCTCAATAAAAGAGCCCACAACCCCTCACTCGGCGCGCCAGTCCTCCGATAGACTG
CGTCGCCCGGGTACCCGTGTTCTCAATAAACCCTCTTGCAGTTGCATCCGACTCGTGGTCTCGCTGTTCC
TTGGGAGGGTCTCCTCTGAGTGATTGACTGCCCACCTCGGGGGTCTTTCATTCTCGAGCAGCTTGGCGTA
ATCATGGTCATAGCTGTTTCCTGTGTGAAATTGTTATCCGCTCACAATTCCACACAACATACGAGCCGGA
AGCATAAAGTGTAAAGCCTGGGGTGCCTAATGAGTGAGCTAACTCACATTAATTGCGTTGCGCTCACTGC
CCGCTTTCCAGTCGGGAAACCTGTCGTGCCAGCTGCATTAATGAATCGGCCAACGCGCGGGGAGAGGCGG
TTTGCGTATTGGGCGCTCTTCCGCTCCCTCGCTCACTGACTCGCTGCGCTCGGTCGTTCGGCTGCGGCGA
GCGGTATCAGCTCACTCAAAGGCGGTAATACGGTTATCCACAGAATCAGGGGATAACGCAGGAAAGAACA
TGTGAGCAAAAGGCCAGCAAAAGGCCAGGAACCGTAAAAAGGCCGCGTTGCTGGCGTTTTTCCATAGGCT
CCGCCCCCCTGACGAGCATCACAAAAATCGACGCTCAAGTCAGAGGTGGCGAAACCCGACAGGACTATAA
AGATACCAGGCGTTTCCCCCTGGAAGCTCCCTCGTGCGCTCTCCTGTTCCGACCCTGCCGCTTACCGGAT
ACCTGTCCGCCTTTCTCCCTTCGGGAAGCGTGGCGCTTTCTCATAGCTCACGCTGTAGGTATCTCAGTTC
GGTGTAGGTCGTTCGCTCCAAGCTGGGCTGTGTGCACGAACCCCCCGTTCAGCCCGACCGCTGCGCCTTA
TCCGGTAACTATCGTCTTGAGTCCAACCCGGTAAGACACGACTTATCGCCACTGGCAGCAGCCACTGGTA
ACAGGATTAGCAGAGCGAGGTATGTAGGCGGTGCTACAGAGTTCTTGAAGTGGTGGCCTAACTACGGCTA
CACTAGAAGAACAGTATTTGGTATCTGCGCTCTGCTGAAGCCAGTTACCTTCGGAAAAAGAGTTGGTAGC
TCTTGATCCGGCAAACAAACCACCGCTGGTAGCGGTGGTTTTTTTGTTTGCAAGCAGCAGATTACGCGCA
GAAAAAAAGGATCTCAAGAAGATCCTTTGATCTTTTCTACGGGGTCTGACGCTCAGTGGAACGAAAACTC
ACGTTAAGGGATTTTGGTCATGAGATTATCAAAAAGGATCTTCACCTAGATCCTTTTAAATTAAAAATGA
AGTTTTAAATCAATCTAAAGTATATATGAGTAAACTTGGTCTGACAGTTACCAATGCTTAATCAGTGAGG
CACCTATCTCAGCGATCTGTCTATTTCGTTCATCCATAGTTGCCTGACTCCCCGTCGTGTAGATAACTAC
GATACGGGAGGGCTTACCATCTGGCCCCAGTGCTGCAATGATACCGCGAGACCCACGCTCACCGGCTCCA
GATTTATCAGCAATAAACCAGCCAGCCGGAAGGGCCGAGCGCAGAAGTGGTCCTGCAACTTTATCCGCCT
CCATCCAGTCTATTAATTGTTGCCGGGAAGCTAGAGTAAGTAGTTCGCCAGTTAATAGTTTGCGCAACGT
TGTTGCCATTGCTACAGGCATCGTGGTGTCACGCTCGTCGTTTGGTATGGCTTCATTCAGCTCCGGTTCC
CAACGATCAAGGCGAGTTACATGATCCCCCATGTTGTGCAAAAAAGCGGTTAGCTCCTTCGGTCCTCCGA
TCGTTGTCAGAAGTAAGTTGGCCGCAGTGTTATCACTCATGGTTATGGCAGCACTGCATAATTCTCTTAC
TGTCATGCCATCCGTAAGATGCTTTTCTGTGACTGGTGAGTACTCAACCAAGTCATTCTGAGAATAGTGT
ATGCGGCGACCGAGTTGCTCTTGCCCGGCGTCAATACGGGATAATACCGCGCCACATAGCAGAACTTTAA
AAGTGCTCATCATTGGAAAACGTTCTTCGGGGCGAAAACTCTCAAGGATCTTACCGCTGTTGAGATCCAG
TTCGATGTAACCCACTCGTGCACCCAACTGATCTTCAGCATCTTTTACTTTCACCAGCGTTTCTGGGTGA
GCAAAAACAGGAAGGCAAAATGCCGCAAAAAAGGGAATAAGGGCGACACGGAAATGTTGAATACTCATAC
TCTTCCTTTTTCAATATTATTGAAGCATTTATCAGGGTTATTGTCTCATGAGCGGATACATATTTGAATG
TATTTAGAAAAATAAACAAATAGGGGTTCCGCGCACATTTCCCCGAAAAGTGCCACCTGACGTCTAAGAA
ACCATTATTATCATGACATTAACCTATAAAAATAGGCGTATCACGAGGCCCTTTCGTCTCGCGCGTTTCG
GTGATGACGGTGAAAACCTCTGACACATGCAGCTCCCGGAGACGGTCACAGCTTGTCTGTAAGCGGATGC
CGGGAGCAGACAAGCCCGTCAGGGCGCGTCAGCGGGTGTTGGCGGGTGTCGGGGCTGGCTTAACTATGCG
GCATCAGAGCAGATTGTACTGAGAGTGCACCATATGCGGTGTGAAATACCGCACAGATGCGTAAGGAGAA
AATACCGCATCAGGCGCCATTCGCCATTCAGGCTGCGCAACTGTTGGGAAGGGCGATCGGTGCGGGCCTC
TTCGCTATTACGCCAGCTGGCGAAAGGGGGATGTGCTGCAAGGCGATTAAGTTGGGTAA
Features (pLannotate 1.2.2; 22 found; start..end, strand, type, name):
     56..137     +  LTR            3' LTR (ΔU3) (fragment): self-inactivating 3' long terminal repeat (LTR) from Moloney murine leukemia virus
    147..593     +  LTR            LTR: long terminal repeat from Moloney murine leukemia virus
    755..856     +  ncRNA          Gammaretro CES: Accession: RF00374 - Gammaretrovirus core encapsidation signal
    896..1099    +  CDS            GGAG_MLVAV (fragment): Experimental evidence at protein level: Swiss-Prot protein existence level 1. Plays a role in viral particle release. Presumably acts by facilitating the fission of the virion bud at the cell surface (PubMed:17267509, PubMed:22828015). May prevent the antiviral activity of murine APOBEC3 (PubMed:25505062, PubMed:23671100, PubMed:20702647). From AKV murine leukemia virus (AKR (endogenous) murine leukemia virus).
   1125..1150    +  misc_feature   pol region (fragment): Moloney murine leukemia virus (MMLV) pol region containing the splice acceptor site
   1158..2117    +  CDS            Cd19 (fragment): CD19_MOUSE - Experimental evidence at protein level: Swiss-Prot protein existence level 1. Functions as coreceptor for the B-cell antigen receptor complex (BCR) on B-lymphocytes. Decreases the threshold for activation of downstream signaling pathways and for triggering B-cell responses to antigens (By similarity). Activates signaling pathways that lead to the activation of phosphatidylinositol 3-kinase and the mobilization of intracellular Ca(2+) stores (PubMed:9382888, PubMed:12387743, PubMed:20101619). Is not required for early steps during B cell differentiation in the blood marrow (PubMed:
   2133..2201    +  CDS            SERPINB14 (fragment): OVAL_CHICK - Experimental evidence at protein level: Swiss-Prot protein existence level 1. Non-inhibitory serpin. Storage protein of egg white. From Gallus gallus (Chicken).
   2212..2271    +  CDS            S (fragment): HBSAG_WHV6 - Experimental evidence at transcript level: Swiss-Prot protein existence level 2. The middle envelope protein plays an important role in the budding of the virion. It is involved in the induction of budding in a nucleocapsid independent way. In this process the majority of envelope proteins bud to form subviral lipoprotein particles of 22 nm of diameter that do not contain a nucleocapsid (By similarity). From Woodchuck hepatitis B virus (isolate w64/pWS23) (WHV).
   2403..2806    +  misc_feature   WPRE: woodchuck hepatitis virus posttranscriptional regulatory element
   2813..3109    +  CDS            X (fragment): X_WHV1 - Experimental evidence at protein level: Swiss-Prot protein existence level 1. Multifunctional protein that plays a role in silencing host antiviral defenses and promoting viral transcription. Does not seem to be essential for HBV infection. May be directly involved in development of cirrhosis and liver cancer (hepatocellular carcinoma). Most of cytosolic activities involve modulation of cytosolic calcium. The effect on apoptosis is controversial depending on the cell types in which the studies have been conducted. May induce apoptosis by localizing in mitochondria and causing loss of
   3138..3245    +  polyA_signal   β-globin poly(A) (fragment): human β-globin polyadenylation signal
   3312..3902    +  LTR            LTR: long terminal repeat from Moloney murine leukemia virus
   3951..3967    -  protein_bind   lac operator: The lac repressor binds to the lac operator to inhibit transcription in E. coli. This inhibition can be relieved by adding lactose or isopropyl-β-D-thiogalactopyranoside (IPTG). lac repressor encoded by lacI
   3975..4005    -  promoter       lac promoter: promoter for the E. coli lac operon
   4020..4041    -  protein_bind   CAP binding site: CAP binding activates transcription in the presence of cAMP. E. coli catabolite activator protein
   4054..4146    -  CDS            lacI (fragment): lac repressor; lacI; The lac repressor binds to the lac operator to inhibit transcription in E. coli. This inhibition can be relieved by adding lactose or isopropyl-β-D-thiogalactopyranoside (IPTG).
   4329..4917    -  rep_origin     ori: high-copy-number ColE1/pMB1/pBR322/pUC origin of replication
   5088..5948    -  CDS            AmpR: β-lactamase; bla; confers resistance to ampicillin, carbenicillin, and related antibiotics
   5949..6053    -  promoter       AmpR promoter: bla
   6148..6183    +  CDS            rop (fragment): Rop protein, which maintains plasmids at low copy number; rop
   6285..6384    +  misc_feature   bom (fragment): basis of mobility region from pBR322
   6390..48      -  CDS            lacZα (fragment) (across the origin): LacZα fragment of β-galactosidase; lacZ fragment
