[The description below was written by a language model from this plasmid's Addgene catalogue record and pLannotate feature annotations shown in this document.]
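Description:
pMP71-tCD19-SIINFEKL is a gammaretroviral transfer plasmid built on the mp71 backbone and catalogued as a mammalian expression vector. The annotated 6,499-nt sequence shows a proviral cassette flanked by murine leukemia virus-type long terminal repeats. Downstream of the 5' LTR lie the gammaretrovirus core encapsidation signal, a short gag-derived leader fragment and a small pol fragment carrying the splice acceptor. These elements allow the genomic RNA to be packaged into particles when viral proteins are supplied in trans. No separate internal promoter is annotated, so expression of the insert appears to be driven from the 5' LTR. In bacteria the plasmid is maintained through a high-copy ColE1/pUC-type origin and selected with ampicillin via the β-lactamase gene. Leftover lac promoter/operator, lacZα, lacI, rop and bom fragments are remnants of the cloning backbone.

The payload is a truncated murine CD19, comprising the extracellular and transmembrane domains without the signalling cytoplasmic tail. It is fused at its C terminus to a short chicken ovalbumin segment containing the SIINFEKL epitope, a widely used model MHC class I-restricted peptide. A WPRE follows the coding region to enhance transcript stability and expression. The adjacent hits to woodchuck hepatitis virus S and X proteins most likely reflect sequence flanking this element rather than intended coding regions. A β-globin poly(A) fragment is also annotated ahead of the 3' LTR. The construct yields cells that display a surface-detectable CD19 marker while carrying a defined model antigen. The associated publication concerns genetically modified T cells used to deliver antigens and adjuvants to lymphoid tissues as a therapeutic cancer vaccine.
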