Addgene plasmid #174601: pMP71-tCD19-SIINFEKL
Purpose: expresses the extracellular and transmembrane domain of murine CD19 with a C terminal fusion of the SIINFEKL epitope
Depositing lab: Stanley Riddell. Depositing organization: Fred Hutchinson Cancer Center. Publication: A therapeutic cancer vaccine delivers antigens and adjuvants to lymphoid tissues using genetically modified T cells. Veatch JR, Singhi N, Srivastava S, Szeto JL, Jesernig B, Stull SM, Fitzgibbon M, Sarvothama M, Yechan-Gunja S, James SE, Riddell SR. J Clin Invest. 2021 Aug 16;131(16):e144195. doi: 10.1172/JCI144195. PubMed 34396986.
Backbone
  Vector backbone: mp71
  Vector type: Mammalian Expression
Growth in bacteria
  Bacterial resistance: Ampicillin, 100 μg/mL
  Growth temperature: 37°C
  Growth strain: DH5alpha
  Copy number: Unknown
Gene/Insert
  Gene/Insert name: membrane bound CD19, SIINFEKL (ovalbumin epitope)
Terms and licenses: Academic/Nonprofit Terms; Industry Terms: Not Available to Industry
How to cite: pMP71-tCD19-SIINFEKL was a gift from Stanley Riddell (Addgene plasmid # 174601 ; http://n2t.net/addgene:174601 ; RRID:Addgene_174601)
